Addgene plasmid #122728: HPV16 E7 TCR
Purpose: Express HPV16 E7 TCR
Depositing lab: Christian Hinrichs. Depositing organization: National Cancer Institute (NCI). Publication: Engineered T cells targeting E7 mediate regression of human papillomavirus cancers in a murine model. Jin BY, Campbell TE, Draper LM, Stevanovic S, Weissbrich B, Yu Z, Restifo NP, Rosenberg SA, Trimble CL, Hinrichs CS. JCI Insight. 2018 Apr 19;3(8). pii: 99488. doi: 10.1172/jci.insight.99488. PubMed 29669936.
Backbone
  Vector backbone: MSGV1
  Backbone size w/o insert (bp): 5600
  Total vector size (bp): 7400
  Vector type: Retroviral
Growth in bacteria
  Bacterial resistance: Ampicillin, 100 μg/mL
  Growth temperature: 37°C
  Growth strain: NEB Stable
  Growth instructions: Top10 cells may also be used.
  Copy number: Low Copy
Gene/Insert
  Gene/Insert name: HPV16 E7 TCR
  Species: Synthetic
  Insert size (bp): 1800
  Cloning method: Restriction Enzyme; 5′ cloning site XhoI (destroyed during cloning); 3′ cloning site EcoRI (not destroyed)
  Sequencing primers: 5′ N/A; 3′ N/A
Terms and licenses: Academic/Nonprofit Terms; Industry Terms: Not Available to Industry
How to cite: HPV16 E7 TCR was a gift from Christian Hinrichs (Addgene plasmid # 122728 ; http://n2t.net/addgene:122728 ; RRID:Addgene_122728)
