[The description below was written by a language model from this plasmid's Addgene catalogue record and pLannotate feature annotations shown in this document.]
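Description:
HPV16 E7 TCR is a gammaretroviral transfer plasmid built on the MSGV1 backbone for expressing a synthetic T cell receptor directed against the E7 oncoprotein of human papillomavirus type 16. The catalogue lists a total size of about 7.4 kb, with an insert of roughly 1.8 kb cloned by restriction enzymes between an XhoI site that was destroyed and a retained EcoRI site. The sequenced record is 7,309 nt. In bacteria the plasmid is maintained through a ColE1/pUC-type origin and selected with ampicillin via the β-lactamase gene. The feature annotation describes this origin as high-copy, but the catalogue entry records the plasmid as low copy. Short fragments of lac, rop, bom, lacZα and tetracycline-resistance sequences are backbone remnants with no evident function here.

The viral cassette is flanked by 5′ and 3′ long terminal repeats from murine embryonic stem cell virus. No separate internal promoter is annotated, so the 5′ LTR presumably drives transcription. Downstream of it lie the MMLV Ψ packaging signal, a truncated gag lacking its start codon, and a pol region carrying a splice acceptor, which together support genome packaging and spliced expression of the insert. The insert appears as a TCR β chain reading frame followed by an α chain, whose variable region matches TRAV1-2 and whose constant region matches mouse Tcra. The β chain label, pointing to an influenza-specific human clonotype, is only a homology-based hit. The short gap between the chains is unannotated, so the linking element is not stated. The associated study used T cells engineered with this E7-targeting receptor against HPV-positive cancers in a mouse model.
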