Features (pLannotate 1.2.2; 21 found; start..end, strand, type, name):
      1..927     +  CDS            TRB: TRBR1_HUMAN - Experimental evidence at protein level: Swiss-Prot protein existence level 1. The beta chain of TRAV27*01J42*01C*01/TRBV19*01J2S7*01C*02 alpha-beta T cell receptor (TR) clonotype that is specific for HLA- A*02:01-restricted M/matrix protein 1 immunodominant epitope GILGFVFTL of influenza A virus (IAV). Classified as a public TCR clonotype, it is preferentially selected in effector memory CD8-positive T cells among multiple HLA-A*02:01 carriers/individuals and confers long-lived immunity against IAV infection. Can cross-recognize sporadically emerging IAV variants by molecular mim
   1006..1323    +  CDS            TRAV1-2: TVA12_HUMAN - Protein inferred from homology: Swiss-Prot protein existence level 3. V region of the variable domain of T cell receptor (TR) alpha chain that participates in the antigen recognition (PubMed:24600447). Alpha-beta T cell receptors are antigen specific receptors which are essential to the immune response and are present on the cell surface of T lymphocytes. Recognize peptide-major histocompatibility (MH) (pMH) complexes that are displayed by antigen presenting cells (APC), a prerequisite for efficient T cell adaptive immunity against pathogens (PubMed:25493333). Binding of alpha-be
   1381..1794    +  CDS            Tcra: TCA_MOUSE - Experimental evidence at protein level: Swiss-Prot protein existence level 1. From Mus musculus (Mouse).
   1801..1837    +  misc_feature   MCS (fragment): multiple cloning site
   1881..2395    +  LTR            3' LTR: 3' long terminal repeat from murine embryonic stem cell virus
   2567..2583    -  protein_bind   lac operator: The lac repressor binds to the lac operator to inhibit transcription in E. coli. This inhibition can be relieved by adding lactose or isopropyl-β-D-thiogalactopyranoside (IPTG). lac repressor encoded by lacI
   2591..2621    -  promoter       lac promoter: promoter for the E. coli lac operon
   2636..2657    -  protein_bind   CAP binding site: CAP binding activates transcription in the presence of cAMP. E. coli catabolite activator protein
   2670..2762    -  CDS            lacI (fragment): lac repressor; lacI; The lac repressor binds to the lac operator to inhibit transcription in E. coli. This inhibition can be relieved by adding lactose or isopropyl-β-D-thiogalactopyranoside (IPTG).
   2945..3533    -  rep_origin     ori: high-copy-number ColE1/pMB1/pBR322/pUC origin of replication
   3704..4564    -  CDS            AmpR: β-lactamase; bla; confers resistance to ampicillin, carbenicillin, and related antibiotics
   4565..4669    -  promoter       AmpR promoter: bla
   4764..4799    +  CDS            rop (fragment): Rop protein, which maintains plasmids at low copy number; rop
   4901..5000    +  misc_feature   bom (fragment): basis of mobility region from pBR322
   5006..5155    -  CDS            lacZα (fragment): LacZα fragment of β-galactosidase; lacZ fragment
   5155..5356    -  CDS            TcR (fragment): tetracycline efflux protein; tet; confers resistance to tetracycline
   5357..5455    +  CDS            env (fragment): murine leukemia virus gPr80 envelope polyprotein precursor; env; proteolytically cleaved into gp70SU and p15TM subunits
   5497..6013    +  LTR            5' LTR: 5' long terminal repeat from murine embryonic stem cell virus
   6144..6442    +  misc_feature   MMLV Ψ (fragment): packaging signal of Moloney murine leukemia virus (MMLV)
   6514..6923    +  CDS            gag (truncated) (fragment): truncated Moloney murine leukemia virus (MMLV) gag gene lacking the start codon
   6933..7305    +  misc_feature   pol region: Moloney murine leukemia virus (MMLV) pol region containing the splice acceptor site
>Addgene plasmid #122728 | HPV16 E7 TCR | addgene full sequence | sequence record 241465 | Addgene NGS Result
ATGGCCCCGGGGCTTTTGTGTTGGGCCTTGCTTTGTTTGCTTGGGGCAGGCTTGGTGGATGCTGGAGTCA
CACAGTCACCCACACACCTCATTAAAACCAGGGGACAACAAGTCACTCTGCGCTGCAGTCCTAAGTCAGG
CCATGACACAGTTTCCTGGTATCAACAGGCTCTGGGGCAGGGCCCTCAGTTCATTTTCCAATATTACGAG
GAAGAGGAACGCCAACGCGGTAATTTCCCCGATCGGTTCTCTGGGCACCAGTTCCCAAACTACTCAAGTG
AGTTGAACGTAAATGCTCTCCTCCTCGGAGACTCCGCCCTCTACTTGTGTGCCAGTTCTCTTGGTTGGCG
GGGCGGCCGATACAATGAACAATTTTTTGGACCTGGTACTCGGCTGACCGTGCTAGAGGACCTGCGCAAC
GTCACCCCACCAAAGGTCAGTTTGTTTGAGCCATCAAAGGCGGAGATCGCCAACAAACAGAAAGCTACGC
TCGTGTGTTTGGCTCGGGGCTTCTTCCCAGACCACGTAGAACTTTCCTGGTGGGTCAATGGAAAGGAGGT
TCATTCCGGAGTGTGCACTGATCCCCAAGCGTACAAGGAATCCAACTATAGCTACTGTCTCTCATCTCGG
CTCCGGGTGAGTGCGACATTCTGGCATAATCCTCGGAACCACTTTCGATGCCAAGTGCAGTTTCATGGGT
TGAGCGAGGAAGACAAGTGGCCCGAGGGCAGTCCTAAACCAGTCACTCAAAACATAAGCGCCGAGGCATG
GGGTAGAGCCGATTGTGGGATTACTAGCGCTTCATACCAACAAGGGGTATTGAGCGCTACAATTCTTTAC
GAAATTCTCCTCGGCAAGGCGACGCTCTACGCCGTACTGGTGTCTACTCTCGTGGTTATGGCAATGGTGA
AACGGAAAAACAGCAGAGCCAAAAGAAGTGGTTCTGGCGCGACGAATTTTAGTTTGCTTAAGCAAGCCGG
AGATGTGGAGGAAAATCCTGGACCGATGTGGGGTGTCTTCCTTTTGTACGTCAGCATGAAGATGGGAGGC
ACTACTGGGCAAAACATAGATCAGCCTACCGAAATGACTGCTACCGAGGGAGCCATTGTCCAAATCAACT
GCACCTATCAGACTAGCGGCTTCAATGGACTCTTCTGGTACCAACAGCATGCGGGCGAAGCACCTACCTT
CTTGTCCTATAATGTCTTGGATGGTCTCGAAGAGAAAGGCAGATTCTCCAGTTTCCTCAGCCGGAGCAAG
GGATACTCATATCTTCTCCTGAAAGAGCTTCAGATGAAGGATTCTGCATCCTATCTCTGTGCTTCAGTCG
ATGGCAATAACCGACTCGCCTTTGGAAAAGGGAATCAAGTGGTCGTCATACCGAATATTCAGAACCCCGA
ACCAGCCGTATATCAGTTGAAGGACCCAAGATCTCAGGATAGTACACTCTGTTTGTTTACGGACTTTGAC
TCACAAATCAACGTCCCGAAGACTATGGAAAGTGGTACGTTCATCACAGATAAGTGCGTTCTGGACATGA
AGGCTATGGACTCAAAGAGCAACGGGGCAATTGCTTGGTCCAACCAGACAAGCTTTACCTGTCAGGACAT
TTTTAAGGAGACTAATGCTACTTATCCCTCCAGCGACGTTCCGTGTGATGCGACTCTTACCGAGAAGTCT
TTTGAGACCGATATGAATCTCAACTTCCAGAATCTGCTGGTGATCGTTCTGCGGATCCTGCTTCTGAAGG
TTGCAGGATTCAATCTTCTTATGACTCTCCGGCTCTGGTCTTCATGATAAGAATTCTGCAGTCGACGGTA
CCGCGGGCCCGGGATCCGATAAAATAAAAGATTTTATTTAGTCTCCAGAAAAAGGGGGGAATGAAAGACC
CCACCTGTAGGTTTGGCAAGCTAGCTTAAGTAACGCCATTTTGCAAGGCATGGAAAATACATAACTGAGA
ATAGAGAAGTTCAGATCAAGGTTAGGAACAGAGAGACAGCAGAATATGGGCCAAACAGGATATCTGTGGT
AAGCAGTTCCTGCCCCGGCTCAGGGCCAAGAACAGATGGTCCCCAGATGCGGTCCCGCCCTCAGCAGTTT
CTAGAGAACCATCAGATGTTTCCAGGGTGCCCCAAGGACCTGAAATGACCCTGTGCCTTATTTGAACTAA
CCAATCAGTTCGCTTCTCGCTTCTGTTCGCGCGCTTCTGCTCCCCGAGCTCAATAAAAGAGCCCACAACC
CCTCACTCGGCGCGCCAGTCCTCCGATAGACTGCGTCGCCCGGGTACCCGTGTATCCAATAAACCCTCTT
GCAGTTGCATCCGACTTGTGGTCTCGCTGTTCCTTGGGAGGGTCTCCTCTGAGTGATTGACTACCCGTCA
GCGGGGGTCTTTCATGGGTAACAGTTTCTTGAAGTTGGAGAACAACATTCTGAGGGTAGGAGTCGAATAT
TAAGTAATCCTGACTCAATTAGCCACTGTTTTGAATCCACATACTCCAATACTCCTGAAATCCATCGATG
GAGTTCATTATGGACAGCGCAGAAAGAGCTGGGGAGAATTGTGAAATTGTTATCCGCTCACAATTCCACA
CAACATACGAGCCGGAAGCATAAAGTGTAAAGCCTGGGGTGCCTAATGAGTGAGCTAACTCACATTAATT
GCGTTGCGCTCACTGCCCGCTTTCCAGTCGGGAAACCTGTCGTGCCAGCTGCATTAATGAATCGGCCAAC
GCGCGGGGAGAGGCGGTTTGCGTATTGGGCGCTCTTCCGCTTCCTCGCTCACTGACTCGCTGCGCTCGGT
CGTTCGGCTGCGGCGAGCGGTATCAGCTCACTCAAAGGCGGTAATACGGTTATCCACAGAATCAGGGGAT
AACGCAGGAAAGAACATGTGAGCAAAAGGCCAGCAAAAGGCCAGGAACCGTAAAAAGGCCGCGTTGCTGG
CGTTTTTCCATAGGCTCCGCCCCCCTGACGAGCATCACAAAAATCGACGCTCAAGTCAGAGGTGGCGAAA
CCCGACAGGACTATAAAGATACCAGGCGTTTCCCCCTGGAAGCTCCCTCGTGCGCTCTCCTGTTCCGACC
CTGCCGCTTACCGGATACCTGTCCGCCTTTCTCCCTTCGGGAAGCGTGGCGCTTTCTCATAGCTCACGCT
GTAGGTATCTCAGTTCGGTGTAGGTCGTTCGCTCCAAGCTGGGCTGTGTGCACGAACCCCCCGTTCAGCC
CGACCGCTGCGCCTTATCCGGTAACTATCGTCTTGAGTCCAACCCGGTAAGACACGACTTATCGCCACTG
GCAGCAGCCACTGGTAACAGGATTAGCAGAGCGAGGTATGTAGGCGGTGCTACAGAGTTCTTGAAGTGGT
GGCCTAACTACGGCTACACTAGAAGAACAGTATTTGGTATCTGCGCTCTGCTGAAGCCAGTTACCTTCGG
AAAAAGAGTTGGTAGCTCTTGATCCGGCAAACAAACCACCGCTGGTAGCGGTGGTTTTTTTGTTTGCAAG
CAGCAGATTACGCGCAGAAAAAAAGGATCTCAAGAAGATCCTTTGATCTTTTCTACGGGGTCTGACGCTC
AGTGGAACGAAAACTCACGTTAAGGGATTTTGGTCATGAGATTATCAAAAAGGATCTTCACCTAGATCCT
TTTAAATTAAAAATGAAGTTTTAAATCAATCTAAAGTATATATGAGTAAACTTGGTCTGACAGTTACCAA
TGCTTAATCAGTGAGGCACCTATCTCAGCGATCTGTCTATTTCGTTCATCCATAGTTGCCTGACTCCCCG
TCGTGTAGATAACTACGATACGGGAGGGCTTACCATCTGGCCCCAGTGCTGCAATGATACCGCGAGACCC
ACGCTCACCGGCTCCAGATTTATCAGCAATAAACCAGCCAGCCGGAAGGGCCGAGCGCAGAAGTGGTCCT
GCAACTTTATCCGCCTCCATCCAGTCTATTAATTGTTGCCGGGAAGCTAGAGTAAGTAGTTCGCCAGTTA
ATAGTTTGCGCAACGTTGTTGCCATTGCTACAGGCATCGTGGTGTCACGCTCGTCGTTTGGTATGGCTTC
ATTCAGCTCCGGTTCCCAACGATCAAGGCGAGTTACATGATCCCCCATGTTGTGCAAAAAAGCGGTTAGC
TCCTTCGGTCCTCCGATCGTTGTCAGAAGTAAGTTGGCCGCAGTGTTATCACTCATGGTTATGGCAGCAC
TGCATAATTCTCTTACTGTCATGCCATCCGTAAGATGCTTTTCTGTGACTGGTGAGTACTCAACCAAGTC
ATTCTGAGAATAGTGTATGCGGCGACCGAGTTGCTCTTGCCCGGCGTCAATACGGGATAATACCGCGCCA
CATAGCAGAACTTTAAAAGTGCTCATCATTGGAAAACGTTCTTCGGGGCGAAAACTCTCAAGGATCTTAC
CGCTGTTGAGATCCAGTTCGATGTAACCCACTCGTGCACCCAACTGATCTTCAGCATCTTTTACTTTCAC
CAGCGTTTCTGGGTGAGCAAAAACAGGAAGGCAAAATGCCGCAAAAAAGGGAATAAGGGCGACACGGAAA
TGTTGAATACTCATACTCTTCCTTTTTCAATATTATTGAAGCATTTATCAGGGTTATTGTCTCATGAGCG
GATACATATTTGAATGTATTTAGAAAAATAAACAAATAGGGGTTCCGCGCACATTTCCCCGAAAAGTGCC
ACCTGACGTCTAAGAAACCATTATTATCATGACATTAACCTATAAAAATAGGCGTATCACGAGGCCCTTT
CGTCTCGCGCGTTTCGGTGATGACGGTGAAAACCTCTGACACATGCAGCTCCCGGAGACGGTCACAGCTT
GTCTGTAAGCGGATGCCGGGAGCAGACAAGCCCGTCAGGGCGCGTCAGCGGGTGTTGGCGGGTGTCGGGG
CTGGCTTAACTATGCGGCATCAGAGCAGATTGTACTGAGAGTGCACCATATGCGGTGTGAAATACCGCAC
AGATGCGTAAGGAGAAAATACCGCATCAGGCGCCATTCGCCATTCAGGCTGCGCAACTGTTGGGAAGGGC
GATCGGTGCGGGCCTCTTCGCTATTACGCCAGCTGGCGAAAGGGGGATGTGCTGCAAGGCGATTAAGTTG
GGTAACGCCAGGGTTTTCCCAGTCACGACGTTGTAAAACGACGGCGCAAGGAATGGTGCATGCAAGGAGA
TGGCGCCCAACAGTCCCCCGGCCACGGGGCCTGCCACCATACCCACGCCGAAACAAGCGCTCATGAGCCC
GAAGTGGCGAGCCCGATCTTCCCCATCGGTGATGTCGGCGATATAGGCGCCAGCAACCGCACCTGTGGCG
CCGGTGATGCCGGCCACGATGCGTCCGGCGTAGAGGCGATTAGTCCAATTTGTTAAAGACAGGATATCAG
TGGTCCAGGCTCTAGTTTTGACTCAACAATATCACCAGCTGAAGCCTATAGAGTACGAGCCATAGATAAA
ATAAAAGATTTTATTTAGTCTCCAGAAAAAGGGGGGAATGAAAGACCCCACCTGTAGGTTTGGCAAGCTA
GCTTAAGTAACGCCATTTTGCAAGGCATGGAAAATACATAACTGAGAATAGAGAAGTTCAGATCAAGGTT
AGGAACAGAGAGACAGCAGAATATGGGCCAAACAGGATATCTGTGGTAAGCAGTTCCTGCCCCGGCTCAG
GGCCAAGAACAGATGGTCCCCAGATGCGGTCCCGCCCTCAGCAGTTTCTAGAGAACCATCAGATGTTTCC
AGGGTGCCCCAAGGACCTGAAATGACCCTGTGCCTTATTTGAACTAACCAATCAGTTCGCTTCTCGCTTC
TGTTCGCGCGCTTCTGCTCCCCGAGCTCAATAAAAGAGCCCACAACCCCTCACTCGGCGCGCCAGTCCTC
CGATAGACTGCGTCGCCCGGGTACCCGTATTCCCAATAAAGCCTCTTGCTGTTTGCATCCGAATCGTGGA
CTCGCTGATCCTTGGGAGGGTCTCCTCAGATTGATTGACTGCCCACCTCGGGGGTCTTTCATTTGGAGGT
TCCACCGAGATTTGGAGACCCCTGCCCAGGGACCACCGACCCCCCCGCCGGGAGGTAAGCTGGCCAGCGG
TCGTTTCGTGTCTGTCTCTGTCTTTGTGCGTGTTTGTGCCGGCATCTAATGTTTGCGCCTGCGTCTGTAC
TAGTTAGCTAACTAGCTCTGTATCTGGCGGACCCGTGGTGGAACTGACGAGTTCGGAACACCCGGCCGCA
ACCCTGGGAGACGTCCCAGGGACTTCGGGGGCCGTTTTTGTGGCCCGACCTGAGTCCTAAAATCCCGATC
GTTTAGGACTCTTTGGTGCACCCCCCTTAGAGGAGGGATATGTGGTTCTGGTAGGAGACGAGAACCTAAA
ACAGTTCCCGCCTCCGTCTGAATTTTTGCTTTCGGTTTGGGACCGAAGCCGCGCCGCGCGTCTTGTCTGC
TGCAGCATCGTTCTGTGTTGTCTCTGTCTGACTGTGTTTCTGTATTTGTCTGAAAATATGGGCCCGGGCT
AGCCTGTTACCACTCCCTTAAGTTTGACCTTAGGTCACTGGAAAGATGTCGAGCGGATCGCTCACAACCA
GTCGGTAGATGTCAAGAAGAGACGTTGGGTTACCTTCTGCTCTGCAGAATGGCCAACCTTTAACGTCGGA
TGGCCGCGAGACGGCACCTTTAACCGAGACCTCATCACCCAGGTTAAGATCAAGGTCTTTTCACCTGGCC
CGCATGGACACCCAGACCAGGTCCCCTACATCGTGACCTGGGAAGCCTTGGCTTTTGACCCCCCTCCCTG
GGTCAAGCCCTTTGTACACCCTAAGCCTCCGCCTCCTCTTCCTCCATCCGCCCCGTCTCTCCCCCTTGAA
CCTCCTCGTTCGACCCCGCCTCGATCCTCCCTTTATCCAGCCCTCACTCCTTCTCTAGGCGCCCCCATAT
GGCCATATGAGATCTTATATGGGGCACCCCCGCCCCTTGTAAACTTCCCTGACCCTGACATGACAAGAGT
TACTAACAGCCCCTCTCTCCAAGCTCACTTACAGGCTCTCTACTTAGTCCAGCACGAAGTCTGGAGACCT
CTGGCGGCAGCCTACCAAGAACAACTGGACCGACCGGTGGTACCTCACCCTTACCGAGTCGGCGACACAG
TGTGGGTCCGCCGACACCAGACTAAGAACCTAGAACCTCGCTGGAAAGGACCTTACACAGTCCTGCTGAC
CACCCCCACCGCCCTCAAAGTAGACGGCATCGCAGCTTGGATACACGCCGCCCACGTGAAGGCTGCCGAC
CCCGGGGGTGGACCATCCTCTAGACCGCC
