>Addgene plasmid #122728 | HPV16 E7 TCR | depositor partial sequence | sequence record 234213 | HPV16 E7 TCR sequence 1800 bps
ATGGCCCCGGGGCTTTTGTGTTGGGCCTTGCTTTGTTTGCTTGGGGCAGGCTTGGTGGATGCTGGAGTCA
CACAGTCACCCACACACCTCATTAAAACCAGGGGACAACAAGTCACTCTGCGCTGCAGTCCTAAGTCAGG
CCATGACACAGTTTCCTGGTATCAACAGGCTCTGGGGCAGGGCCCTCAGTTCATTTTCCAATATTACGAG
GAAGAGGAACGCCAACGCGGTAATTTCCCCGATCGGTTCTCTGGGCACCAGTTCCCAAACTACTCAAGTG
AGTTGAACGTAAATGCTCTCCTCCTCGGAGACTCCGCCCTCTACTTGTGTGCCAGTTCTCTTGGTTGGCG
GGGCGGCCGATACAATGAACAATTTTTTGGACCTGGTACTCGGCTGACCGTGCTAGAGGACCTGCGCAAC
GTCACCCCACCAAAGGTCAGTTTGTTTGAGCCATCAAAGGCGGAGATCGCCAACAAACAGAAAGCTACGC
TCGTGTGTTTGGCTCGGGGCTTCTTCCCAGACCACGTAGAACTTTCCTGGTGGGTCAATGGAAAGGAGGT
TCATTCCGGAGTGTGCACTGATCCCCAAGCGTACAAGGAATCCAACTATAGCTACTGTCTCTCATCTCGG
CTCCGGGTGAGTGCGACATTCTGGCATAATCCTCGGAACCACTTTCGATGCCAAGTGCAGTTTCATGGGT
TGAGCGAGGAAGACAAGTGGCCCGAGGGCAGTCCTAAACCAGTCACTCAAAACATAAGCGCCGAGGCATG
GGGTAGAGCCGATTGTGGGATTACTAGCGCTTCATACCAACAAGGGGTATTGAGCGCTACAATTCTTTAC
GAAATTCTCCTCGGCAAGGCGACGCTCTACGCCGTACTGGTGTCTACTCTCGTGGTTATGGCAATGGTGA
AACGGAAAAACAGCAGAGCCAAAAGAAGTGGTTCTGGCGCGACGAATTTTAGTTTGCTTAAGCAAGCCGG
AGATGTGGAGGAAAATCCTGGACCGATGTGGGGTGTCTTCCTTTTGTACGTCAGCATGAAGATGGGAGGC
ACTACTGGGCAAAACATAGATCAGCCTACCGAAATGACTGCTACCGAGGGAGCCATTGTCCAAATCAACT
GCACCTATCAGACTAGCGGCTTCAATGGACTCTTCTGGTACCAACAGCATGCGGGCGAAGCACCTACCTT
CTTGTCCTATAATGTCTTGGATGGTCTCGAAGAGAAAGGCAGATTCTCCAGTTTCCTCAGCCGGAGCAAG
GGATACTCATATCTTCTCCTGAAAGAGCTTCAGATGAAGGATTCTGCATCCTATCTCTGTGCTTCAGTCG
ATGGCAATAACCGACTCGCCTTTGGAAAAGGGAATCAAGTGGTCGTCATACCGAATATTCAGAACCCCGA
ACCAGCCGTATATCAGTTGAAGGACCCAAGATCTCAGGATAGTACACTCTGTTTGTTTACGGACTTTGAC
TCACAAATCAACGTCCCGAAGACTATGGAAAGTGGTACGTTCATCACAGATAAGTGCGTTCTGGACATGA
AGGCTATGGACTCAAAGAGCAACGGGGCAATTGCTTGGTCCAACCAGACAAGCTTTACCTGTCAGGACAT
TTTTAAGGAGACTAATGCTACTTATCCCTCCAGCGACGTTCCGTGTGATGCGACTCTTACCGAGAAGTCT
TTTGAGACCGATATGAATCTCAACTTCCAGAATCTGCTGGTGATCGTTCTGCGGATCCTGCTTCTGAAGG
TTGCAGGATTCAATCTTCTTATGACTCTCCGGCTCTGGTCTTCATGATAA
